Addgene plasmid #182993: Full-length P229S talin1
Purpose: express FL variant P229S talin1 in mammalian cells
Depositing lab: Vesa Hytönen. Depositing organization: Tampere University, BioMediTech. Publication: Talin variant P229S compromises integrin activation and associates with multifaceted clinical symptoms. Azizi L, Varela L, Turkki P, Mykuliak VV, Korpela S, Ihalainen TO, Church J, Hytonen VP, Goult BT. Hum Mol Genet. 2022 Jul 21. pii: 6647920. doi: 10.1093/hmg/ddac163. PubMed 35861643.
Backbone
  Vector backbone: pEGFP-C1
  Backbone manufacturer: Clontech
  Total vector size (bp): 12357
  Vector type: Mammalian Expression
Growth in bacteria
  Bacterial resistance: Kanamycin, 50 μg/mL
  Growth temperature: 37°C
  Growth strain: DH5alpha
  Copy number: Unknown
Gene/Insert
  Gene/Insert name: Talin1 P229S
  Species: M. musculus (mouse)
  Mutation: P229S
  Entrez Gene: Tln1 (a.k.a. Tln)
  Tag / fusion protein: GFP (C terminal on insert)
Terms and licenses: Academic/Nonprofit Terms; Industry Terms: Not Available to Industry
How to cite: Full-length P229S talin1 was a gift from Vesa Hytönen (Addgene plasmid # 182993 ; http://n2t.net/addgene:182993 ; RRID:Addgene_182993)
