[The description below was written by a language model from this plasmid's Addgene catalogue record and pLannotate feature annotations shown in this document.]
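Description:
Full-length P229S talin1 is a 12,357 bp mammalian expression plasmid built on the Clontech pEGFP-C1 backbone. It expresses full-length mouse talin1 (Tln1) carrying the P229S substitution. The talin1 coding sequence spans roughly 7.6 kb and sits directly downstream of the human cytomegalovirus immediate early enhancer and promoter. It is followed by an EGFP coding sequence, so the fluorescent protein is fused to the C terminus of talin1. This matches the catalogue tag field, even though the C1 backbone conventionally places EGFP upstream of the insert. A remnant of the multiple cloning site follows EGFP, and the transcript ends at the SV40 polyadenylation signal. The short "large T antigen" match annotated just before that signal is most likely part of the SV40-derived terminator region rather than a functional element.

The plasmid is propagated in E. coli from a high-copy ColE1/pUC-type origin under kanamycin selection. The Tn5 aminoglycoside phosphotransferase (NeoR/KanR) gene is driven by tandem bacterial (bla) and SV40 early promoters and terminated by the HSV TK poly(A) signal. The same marker can therefore confer G418 resistance for selecting stably transfected mammalian cells. An f1 origin is also present for single-stranded DNA production, and the small ble fragment appears to be a backbone remnant.

The stated purpose is to express the full-length P229S variant in mammalian cells. The associated study links this variant to compromised integrin activation and to clinical symptoms. The GFP fusion allows expression and subcellular localisation, for example at cell–substratum adhesion sites where talin concentrates, to be followed by fluorescence.
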