Features (pLannotate 1.2.2; 14 found; start..end, strand, type, name):
     61..364     +  enhancer       CMV enhancer: human cytomegalovirus immediate early enhancer
    365..568     +  promoter       CMV promoter: human cytomegalovirus (CMV) immediate early promoter
    650..8272    +  CDS            Tln1: TLN1_MOUSE - Also known as Tln. Experimental evidence at protein level: Swiss-Prot protein existence level 1. Probably involved in connections of major cytoskeletal structures to the plasma membrane. High molecular weight cytoskeletal protein concentrated at regions of cell-substratum contact and, in lymphocytes, at cell-cell contacts. From Mus musculus (Mouse).
   8285..9004    +  CDS            EGFP: the original enhanced GFP (Yang et al., 1996) mammalian codon-optimized
   9004..9026    +  misc_feature   MCS (fragment): multiple cloning site
   9038..9122    +  CDS            large T antigen (fragment): large T antigen from SV40 (simian virus 40)
   9145..9266    +  polyA_signal   SV40 poly(A) signal: SV40 polyadenylation signal
   9300..9728    -  rep_origin     f1 ori (sequence partly withheld): f1 bacteriophage origin of replication; arrow indicates direction of (+) strand synthesis
   9755..9859    +  promoter       AmpR promoter: bla
   9861..10218   +  promoter       SV40 promoter: SV40 enhancer and early promoter
  10253..11047   +  CDS            NeoR/KanR: aminoglycoside phosphotransferase from Tn5; aph(3')-II (or nptII); confers resistance to neomycin, kanamycin, and G418 (Geneticin®)
  11068..11220   +  CDS            ble (fragment): BLE_KLEPN - Experimental evidence at protein level: Swiss-Prot protein existence level 1. Binding protein with a strong affinity to the bleomycin family of antibiotics. Binds to CL990; an antimitotic-antibiotic compound. From Klebsiella pneumoniae.
  11279..11326   +  polyA_signal   HSV TK poly(A) signal: herpes simplex virus thymidine kinase polyadenylation signal (Cole and Stacy, 1985)
  11655..12243   +  rep_origin     ori: high-copy-number ColE1/pMB1/pBR322/pUC origin of replication
>Addgene plasmid #182993 | Full-length P229S talin1 | addgene full sequence | sequence record 361172 | Addgene NGS Result
TAGTTATTAATAGTAATCAATTACGGGGTCATTAGTTCATAGCCCATATATGGAGTTCCGCGTTACATAA
CTTACGGTAAATGGCCCGCCTGGCTGACCGCCCAACGACCCCCGCCCATTGACGTCAATAATGACGTATG
TTCCCATAGTAACGCCAATAGGGACTTTCCATTGACGTCAATGGGTGGAGTATTTACGGTAAACTGCCCA
CTTGGCAGTACATCAAGTGTATCATATGCCAAGTACGCCCCCTATTGACGTCAATGACGGTAAATGGCCC
GCCTGGCATTATGCCCAGTACATGACCTTATGGGACTTTCCTACTTGGCAGTACATCTACGTATTAGTCA
TCGCTATTACCATGGTGATGCGGTTTTGGCAGTACATCAATGGGCGTGGATAGCGGTTTGACTCACGGGG
ATTTCCAAGTCTCCACCCCATTGACGTCAATGGGAGTTTGTTTTGGCACCAAAATCAACGGGACTTTCCA
AAATGTCGTAACAACTCCGCCCCATTGACGCAAATGGGCGGTAGGCGTGTACGGTGGGAGGTCTATATAA
GCAGAGCTGGTTTAGTGAACCGTCAGATCCGCTAGCGCTACCGGTATTAGGCACCCCAGGCTTTACACGA
ATTCGCAGAAGCTGCCACCATGGTTGCGCTTTCGCTGAAGATTAGCATTGGGAATGTGGTGAAGACGATG
CAATTTGAGCCATCTACCATGGTGTACGACGCCTGCCGCATGATTCGTGAGCGGATCCCAGAGGCCCTGG
CTGGCCCTCCCAACGACTTTGGGCTCTTTCTGTCAGATGATGACCCCAAAAAAGGCATCTGGCTAGAGGC
TGGGAAAGCTTTGGACTACTACATGCTCCGAAATGGGGACACCATGGAGTACAGAAAAAAGCAGAGACCC
CTGAAGATCCGGATGTTAGACGGAACGGTGAAGACTATCATGGTGGATGACTCCAAGACCGTCACAGACA
TGCTCATGACCATTTGTGCCCGAATTGGTATCACCAACCATGATGAGTATTCACTGGTTCGAGAGCTGAT
GGAAGAAAAGAAAGATGAGGGGACAGGGACCCTGAGAAAAGACAAGACCCTACTGCGAGATGAAAAGAAG
ATGGAGAAGCTAAAGCAGAAGTTGCACACAGACGATGAGTTGAACTGGCTGGACCATGGGCGGACACTGA
GGGAACAGGGAGTGGAAGAGCATGAGACGTTGCTGCTGCGGAGAAAGTTCTTCTACTCAGACCAGAATGT
GGATTCCCGAGACCCTGTACAGCTGAACCTTCTCTATGTGCAGGCACGAGATGACATCCTGAATGGCTCC
CATTCTGTCTCCTTTGACAAGGCCTGTGAATTTGCAGGCTTCCAGTGCCAGATCCAGTTTGGACCTCACA
ATGAACAGAAGCACAAGGCTGGCTTCCTTGACCTGAAGGACTTCCTGCCCAAGGAGTATGTGAAGCAGAA
GGGAGAGCGTAAGATCTTTCAGGCACACAAGAATTGTGGGCAGATGAGTGAAATTGAGGCCAAGGTACGC
TACGTGAAGCTGGCCCGTTCCCTCAAGACTTACGGTGTCTCCTTCTTCCTAGTCAAGGAAAAGATGAAGG
GGAAGAATAAACTGGTGCCCAGGCTGTTGGGCATCACTAAGGAGTGTGTGATGCGTGTGGATGAGAAGAC
CAAGGAGGTGATTCAGGAATGGAGCCTCACCAACATCAAACGCTGGGCTGCCTCTCCCAAGAGCTTTACT
CTGGACTTTGGAGACTATCAGGATGGCTACTACTCAGTACAGACGACAGAAGGCGAGCAGATCGCACAGC
TCATTGCTGGCTACATAGATATCATCCTTAAGAAGAAAAAAAGCAAGGACCATTTTGGGCTGGAGGGAGA
TGAAGAGTCTACTATGTTGGAGGACTCAGTGTCTCCCAAAAAGTCAACAGTCCTTCAGCAGCAGTACAAC
CGAGTGGGGAAAGTGGAGCACGGCTCTGTGGCTCTGCCAGCCATCATGCGCTCTGGAGCCTCTGGTCCTG
AGAATTTCCAGGTGGGGAGCATGCCACCTGCCCAGCAGCAGATCACCAGTGGCCAGATGCACCGAGGACA
CATGCCACCTCTGACTTCAGCCCAGCAGGCGCTCACTGGAACCATTAACTCCAGCATGCAGGCTGTGCAG
GCTGCCCAGGCCACTCTGGATGACTTTGAGACTCTACCCCCTCTTGGCCAGGATGCTGCCTCCAAAGCTT
GGCGTAAGAACAAGATGGATGAATCAAAGCATGAGATCCACTCCCAGGTAGATGCCATCACAGCTGGCAC
TGCCTCTGTGGTAAACCTGACAGCAGGAGATCCTGCAGAGACAGACTATACAGCAGTGGGCTGTGCAGTC
ACCACCATCTCTTCCAACCTGACGGAGATGTCCCGTGGGGTGAAGCTATTGGCTGCCCTGCTGGAGGATG
AAGGCGGCAATGGCCGGCCCCTTCTGCAAGCAGCAAAGGGCCTTGCAGGGGCTGTGTCGGAACTGCTTCG
CAGTGCTCAGCCCGCCAGCGCTGAGCCTCGTCAGAACCTGCTGCAGGCAGCCGGGAACGTGGGCCAGGCC
AGTGGGGAGCTGTTGCAGCAAATTGGGGAAAGTGACACTGACCCCCACTTCCAGGATGTTCTAATGCAGC
TAGCAAACGCAGTGGCAAGTGCTGCAGCCGCCCTGGTCCTCAAGGCCAAGAGTGTGGCCCAGCGCACAGA
GGATTCCGGGCTTCAGACCCAAGTGATTGCTGCAGCTACGCAATGTGCTCTGTCCACTTCCCAGCTGGTG
GCCTGTACCAAGGTGGTAGCACCTACAATCAGCTCACCTGTGTGCCAAGAACAGCTAGTCGAGGCTGGGC
GACTGGTGGCCAAAGCTGTGGAGGGCTGTGTGTCTGCCTCGCAAGCAGCTACAGAAGATGGACAGCTGCT
TCGAGGGGTAGGAGCAGCAGCCACGGCTGTCACCCAGGCCCTCAATGAGCTGCTGCAGCACGTGAAGGCC
CACGCCACCGGAGCTGGGCCTGCCGGTCGGTATGACCAAGCCACTGATACCATCCTCACCGTCACTGAAA
ACATCTTCAGCTCCATGGGTGATGCTGGGGAGATGGTGCGCCAGGCCCGCATCCTGGCCCAAGCCACCTC
AGACCTGGTCAATGCTATCAAGGCCGATGCTGAGGGGGAGAGTGATCTGGAGAACTCTAGAAAGCTCCTG
AGTGCTGCCAAGATCCTCGCTGATGCCACCGCCAAGATGGTGGAGGCGGCCAAGGGAGCAGCCGCCCACC
CTGACAGTGAGGAACAGCAGCAGCGACTGCGTGAAGCAGCTGAGGGGCTTCGCATGGCCACCAATGCAGC
TGCGCAGAACGCCATCAAGAAGAAGTTGGTGCAGCGCCTGGAGCATGCAGCCAAGCAAGCTGCAGCCTCT
GCAACACAGACCATTGCTGCAGCCCAACATGCAGCCTCTGCCCCCAAGGCCTCTGCGGGCCCCCAGCCCC
TACTGGTGCAGAGCTGTAAGGCCGTGGCAGAGCAGATTCCGTTGCTGGTGCAGGGTGTCCGAGGAAGTCA
AGCTCAGCCTGACAGCCCTAGTGCTCAGCTCGCCCTCATTGCTGCCAGCCAGAGCTTCCTGCAGCCAGGT
GGGAAGATGGTGGCAGCGGCAAAAGCCTCAGTGCCAACAATTCAGGACCAGGCTTCAGCGATGCAGCTGA
GTCAGTGCGCAAAGAACCTAGGCACTGCCCTGGCCGAGCTGCGCACTGCTGCTCAGAAGGCTCAGGAGGC
ATGTGGACCTTTGGAGATGGATTCTGCACTGAGTGTTGTACAAAATCTAGAGAAAGACCTACAGGAAATA
AAAGCAGCAGCTCGAGATGGCAAGCTTAAGCCCTTACCTGGGGAAACAATGGAGAAGTGTACCCAAGATC
TTGGCAACAGCACCAAAGCGGTGAGCTCTGCCATCGCCAAGCTGCTGGGGGAGATTGCCCAGGGCAACGA
GAACTATGCAGGTATTGCAGCTCGGGATGTAGCTGGTGGACTAAGGTCACTAGCCCAGGCTGCGCGGGGT
GTGGCTGCGCTGACATCAGATCCTGCAGTGCAGGCCATTGTGCTTGACACAGCCAGCGACGTTCTGGACA
AGGCCAGCAGCCTCATTGAAGAGGCAAAAAAAGCATCTGGACACCCAGGGGACCCAGAAAGCCAGCAAAG
GCTTGCTCAGGTAGCTAAAGCAGTGACCCAAGCCCTGAACCGCTGTGTCAGCTGCCTGCCTGGCCAAAGA
GACGTGGATAATGCCCTACGAGCCGTTGGAGATGCCAGCAAGCGACTCCTGAGTGACTTGCTTCCTCCAA
GCACGGGGACATTTCAAGAAGCACAGAGCCGATTGAATGAAGCTGCAGCTGGGTTAAATCAGGCCGCCAC
AGAACTGGTGCAAGCCTCCCGAGGAACTCCTCAGGACCTGGCTCGGGCCTCCGGCCGATTTGGACAGGAC
TTCAGCACCTTCCTGGAAGCTGGTGTGGAGATGGCCGGACAGGCCCCGAGCCAGGAGGACCGAGCCCAGG
TGGTGTCCAACCTGAAGGGCATATCCATGTCTTCAAGCAAACTTCTCCTTGCCGCTAAGGCCTTGTCCAC
AGACCCTGCTTCTCCCAACCTCAAGAGTCAGCTGGCTGCGGCTGCCCGGGCAGTGACGGACAGCATCAAC
CAGCTCATCACCATGTGCACCCAGCAGGCACCTGGCCAGAAGGAGTGTGACAATGCACTTCGGCAGCTAG
AGACAGTCCGAGAACTCCTGGAGAATCCAGTCCAGCCCATCAACGACATGTCCTACTTCGGTTGCTTGGA
CAGTGTCATGGAGAACTCCAAGGTCCTAGGTGAGGCCATGACTGGCATCTCCCAAAATGCCAAGAATGGA
AATCTGCCGGAGTTTGGAGATGCCATTGCCACAGCCTCCAAGGCTCTCTGTGGCTTCACGGAGGCAGCCG
CACAGGCAGCATATCTAGTTGGTGTCTCTGACCCCAACAGCCAAGCTGGACAGCAAGGACTGGTGGAACC
CACACAGTTTGCCCGTGCAAACCAGGCAATTCAGATGGCCTGTCAGAGTCTGGGGGAGCCTGGCTGTACC
CAGGCCCAGGTGTTATCTGCAGCCACTATTGTAGCCAAACACACATCTGCATTGTGTAACAGCTGTCGCC
TGGCTTCCGCTAGGACTGCCAATCCCACTGCCAAGCGCCAGTTTGTACAGTCAGCCAAGGAGGTGGCCAA
CAGTACAGCCAATCTTGTCAAGACCATCAAGGCACTAGATGGGGACTTCACAGAAGAGAACCGTGCCCAG
TGCCGAGCAGCCACAGCCCCTCTGCTGGAAGCTGTGGATAACCTGAGTGCCTTTGCCTCCAACCCTGAGT
TCTCCAGCGTCCCTGCCCAGATCAGCCCTGAGGGCAGAGCAGCCATGGAGCCCATTGTAATCTCTGCTAA
GACAATGTTGGAGAGTGCTGGAGGGCTCATCCAGACAGCTCGGGCGTTAGCAGTCAATCCCCGAGACCCC
CCACGTTGGTCTGTGCTAGCTGGCCACTCTCGGACTGTCTCAGATTCCATCAAGAAACTTATTACAAGCA
TGAGGGACAAAGCCCCAGGGCAGCTGGAGTGTGAGACAGCCATTGCGGCTCTGAACAGCTGCTTGCGGGA
CCTAGATCAGGCTTCGCTTGCCGCTGTCAGCCAGCAGCTTGCTCCCCGTGAAGGAATCTCTCAAGAGGCT
TTGCACACCCAGATGCTCACTGCAGTGCAAGAAATTTCTCATCTCATTGAGCCGCTGGCCAGCGCTGCTC
GGGCTGAAGCCTCCCAGCTGGGACACAAGGTGTCCCAAATGGCCCAGTACTTTGAACCACTCACCCTGGC
TGCAGTGGGTGCTGCGTCTAAGACCCTGAGCCACCCGCAGCAGATGGCACTTCTGGACCAGACTAAAACG
TTGGCAGAGTCTGCCTTGCAGTTGCTATATACTGCCAAGGAGGCTGGTGGTAACCCCAAGCAAGCAGCAC
ACACCCAGGAAGCCCTGGAGGAGGCTGTGCAGATGATGACAGAGGCCGTAGAAGACCTGACGACGACCCT
CAACGAAGCAGCCAGTGCTGCAGGAGTCGTTGGCGGCATGGTGGACTCTATCACTCAGGCCATCAACCAG
CTAGATGAAGGACCTATGGGTGACCCAGAAGGCTCATTCGTAGATTACCAGACAACCATGGTGAGGACAG
CCAAGGCCATTGCTGTCACTGTTCAGGAGATGGTAACCAAGTCAAACACCAGCCCTGAAGAGCTAGGCCC
TCTTGCCAACCAGCTGACCAGTGACTATGGCCGACTGGCCTCACAAGCCAAGCCTGCAGCTGTGGCTGCT
GAAAATGAAGAGATAGGCGCTCACATCAAACACCGAGTACAGGAGCTGGGCCATGGCTGCTCTGCTCTGG
TCACCAAGGCAGGTGCCTTGCAGTGTAGCCCCAGTGATGTCTACACCAAGAAGGAGCTCATAGAGTGTGC
CCGCAGAGTGTCAGAGAAGGTCTCCCATGTTCTGGCTGCACTCCAGGCTGGGAATCGTGGTACCCAGGCC
TGCATTACAGCAGCCAGTGCTGTGTCTGGTATCATTGCTGACCTCGACACCACCATCATGTTCGCTACTG
CTGGCACACTTAACCGTGAGGGTGCTGAAACTTTTGCTGACCACCGGGAGGGTATCTTAAAGACAGCAAA
GGTTCTTGTGGAGGACACCAAGGTCCTAGTGCAGAATGCAGCTGGGAGCCAGGAGAAGTTGGCACAAGCC
GCCCAGTCCTCCGTGGCCACCATTACCCGCCTCGCTGATGTGGTCAAGCTCGGTGCAGCCAGCCTAGGAG
CCGAAGACCCTGAAACTCAGGTGGTGCTGATCAATGCAGTAAAGGACGTAGCCAAGGCCCTGGGTGACCT
CATCAGCGCTACGAAGGCTGCAGCGGGCAAAGTTGGGGATGACCCTGCAGTGTGGCAGCTCAAGAACTCT
GCCAAGGTGATGGTGACCAATGTGACATCATTGCTCAAGACAGTGAAGGCTGTGGAAGATGAGGCCACCA
AAGGCACACGGGCCCTAGAGGCAACCACAGAGCACATACGTCAGGAACTGGCGGTCTTCTGTTCCCCAGA
GCCACCTGCCAAGACCTCTACCCCTGAAGACTTCATCCGAATGACCAAGGGTATTACTATGGCAACAGCC
AAAGCCGTTGCTGCTGGCAATTCCTGTCGACAGGAAGATGTCATTGCCACAGCCAATCTGAGCCGACGGG
CTATTGCGGACATGCTTCGGGCTTGCAAGGAAGCAGCTTTCCACCCAGAAGTGGCGCCTGATGTACGGCT
CCGAGCCCTGCACTATGGCCGGGAGTGTGCCAATGGTTACCTGGAACTGCTGGACCACGTGCTGCTGACC
CTTCAGAAGCCAAACCCAGACCTGAAGCAGCAGCTAACTGGACACTCAAAGCGGGTTGCTGGCTCTGTGA
CTGAGCTCATCCAGGCTGCTGAAGCCATGAAAGGAACAGAGTGGGTGGACCCAGAGGACCCTACTGTCAT
TGCTGAGAATGAGCTCTTGGGAGCCGCAGCCGCCATCGAGGCTGCAGCCAAGAAGCTGGAGCAGCTGAAG
CCCAGGGCCAAACCCAAGGAGGCGGATGAGTCCTTGAACTTTGAGGAACAAATCCTAGAAGCTGCCAAGT
CCATCGCTGCAGCCACCAGTGCACTGGTAAAGGCTGCGTCAGCAGCCCAGAGGGAGCTGGTGGCTCAAGG
AAAGGTGGGCGCCATTCCAGCCAATGCACTGGATGATGGGCAGTGGTCGCAGGGCCTCATTTCCGCTGCC
CGTATGGTGGCTGCGGCCACCAACAATCTGTGTGAAGCAGCTAACGCAGCTGTCCAGGGCCATGCTAGCC
AGGAGAAACTCATTTCCTCAGCCAAGCAAGTAGCTGCCTCCACAGCTCAGCTCCTGGTAGCTTGCAAGGT
CAAAGCAGATCAGGACTCTGAGGCAATGAAACGGCTCCAGGCTGCTGGCAATGCAGTGAAGAGGGCCTCA
GATAACCTGGTAAAGGCGGCCCAGAAAGCTGCAGCCTTCGAAGACCAGGAGAATGAGACGGTGGTGGTGA
AGGAGAAAATGGTTGGGGGCATTGCCCAGATTATCGCAGCACAGGAAGAGATGCTTCGGAAGGAACGAGA
GCTGGAAGAGGCTCGGAAAAAGCTCGCCCAGATCCGGCAGCAGCAGTACAAGTTCTTGCCTTCAGAGCTT
CGAGACGAGCACGGAGGATCCGGAATGGTGAGCAAGGGCGAGGAGCTGTTCACCGGGGTGGTGCCCATCC
TGGTCGAGCTGGACGGCGACGTAAACGGCCACAAGTTCAGCGTGTCCGGCGAGGGCGAGGGCGATGCCAC
CTACGGCAAGCTGACCCTGAAGTTCATCTGCACCACCGGCAAGCTGCCCGTGCCCTGGCCCACCCTCGTG
ACCACCCTGACCTACGGCGTGCAGTGCTTCAGCCGCTACCCCGACCACATGAAGCAGCACGACTTCTTCA
AGTCCGCCATGCCCGAAGGCTACGTCCAGGAGCGCACCATCTTCTTCAAGGACGACGGCAACTACAAGAC
CCGCGCCGAGGTGAAGTTCGAGGGCGACACCCTGGTGAACCGCATCGAGCTGAAGGGCATCGACTTCAAG
GAGGACGGCAACATCCTGGGGCACAAGCTGGAGTACAACTACAACAGCCACAACGTCTATATCATGGCCG
ACAAGCAGAAGAACGGCATCAAGGTGAACTTCAAGATCCGCCACAACATCGAGGACGGCAGCGTGCAGCT
CGCCGACCACTACCAGCAGAACACCCCCATCGGCGACGGCCCCGTGCTGCTGCCCGACAACCACTACCTG
AGCACCCAGTCCGCCCTGAGCAAAGACCCCAACGAGAAGCGCGATCACATGGTCCTGCTGGAGTTCGTGA
CCGCCGCCGGGATCACTCTCGGCATGGACGAGCTGTACAAGTAACCGCGGGCCCGGGATCCACCGGATCT
AGATAACTGATCATAATCAGCCATACCACATTTGTAGAGGTTTTACTTGCTTTAAAAAACCTCCCACACC
TCCCCCTGAACCTGAAACATAAAATGAATGCAATTGTTGTTGTTAACTTGTTTATTGCAGCTTATAATGG
TTACAAATAAAGCAATAGCATCACAAATTTCACAAATAAAGCATTTTTTTCACTGCATTCTAGTTGTGGT
TTGTCCAAACTCATCAATGTATCTTAACGCGTAAATTGTAAGCGTTAATATTTTGTTAAAATTCGCGTTA
AATTTTTGTTAAATCAGCTCATTTTTTAACCAATAGGCCGAAATCGGCAAAATCCCTTATAAATCAAAAG
AATAGACCGAGATAGGGT
[37 nt withheld, positions 9399-9435]
AAAGAACGTGGACTCCAACGTCAAAGG
[49 nt withheld, positions 9463-9511]
T
[91 nt withheld, positions 9513-9603]
G
[124 nt withheld, positions 9605-9728]
CAGGTGGCACTTTTCGGGGAAATGTGCGCGGAACCCCTATTTGTTTATTTTTCTAAATACATTCAAATAT
GTATCCGCTCATGAGACAATAACCCTGATAAATGCTTCAATAATATTGAAAAAGGAAGAGTCCTGAGGCG
GAAAGAACCAGCTGTGGAATGTGTGTCAGTTAGGGTGTGGAAAGTCCCCAGGCTCCCCAGCAGGCAGAAG
TATGCAAAGCATGCATCTCAATTAGTCAGCAACCAGGTGTGGAAAGTCCCCAGGCTCCCCAGCAGGCAGA
AGTATGCAAAGCATGCATCTCAATTAGTCAGCAACCATAGTCCCGCCCCTAACTCCGCCCATCCCGCCCC
TAACTCCGCCCAGTTCCGCCCATTCTCCGCCCCATGGCTGACTAATTTTTTTTATTTATGCAGAGGCCGA
GGCCGCCTCGGCCTCTGAGCTATTCCAGAAGTAGTGAGGAGGCTTTTTTGGAGGCCTAGGCTTTTGCAAA
GATCGATCAAGAGACAGGATGAGGATCGTTTCGCATGATTGAACAAGATGGATTGCACGCAGGTTCTCCG
GCCGCTTGGGTGGAGAGGCTATTCGGCTATGACTGGGCACAACAGACAATCGGCTGCTCTGATGCCGCCG
TGTTCCGGCTGTCAGCGCAGGGGCGCCCGGTTCTTTTTGTCAAGACCGACCTGTCCGGTGCCCTGAATGA
ACTGCAAGACGAGGCAGCGCGGCTATCGTGGCTGGCCACGACGGGCGTTCCTTGCGCAGCTGTGCTCGAC
GTTGTCACTGAAGCGGGAAGGGACTGGCTGCTATTGGGCGAAGTGCCGGGGCAGGATCTCCTGTCATCTC
ACCTTGCTCCTGCCGAGAAAGTATCCATCATGGCTGATGCAATGCGGCGGCTGCATACGCTTGATCCGGC
TACCTGCCCATTCGACCACCAAGCGAAACATCGCATCGAGCGAGCACGTACTCGGATGGAAGCCGGTCTT
GTCGATCAGGATGATCTGGACGAAGAGCATCAGGGGCTCGCGCCAGCCGAACTGTTCGCCAGGCTCAAGG
CGAGCATGCCCGACGGCGAGGATCTCGTCGTGACCCATGGCGATGCCTGCTTGCCGAATATCATGGTGGA
AAATGGCCGCTTTTCTGGATTCATCGACTGTGGCCGGCTGGGTGTGGCGGACCGCTATCAGGACATAGCG
TTGGCTACCCGTGATATTGCTGAAGAGCTTGGCGGCGAATGGGCTGACCGCTTCCTCGTGCTTTACGGTA
TCGCCGCTCCCGATTCGCAGCGCATCGCCTTCTATCGCCTTCTTGACGAGTTCTTCTGAGCGGGACTCTG
GGGTTCGAAATGACCGACCAAGCGACGCCCAACCTGCCATCACGAGATTTCGATTCCACCGCCGCCTTCT
ATGAAAGGTTGGGCTTCGGAATCGTTTTCCGGGACGCCGGCTGGATGATCCTCCAGCGCGGGGATCTCAT
GCTGGAGTTCTTCGCCCACCCTAGGGGGAGGCTAACTGAAACACGGAAGGAGACAATACCGGAAGGAACC
CGCGCTATGACGGCAATAAAAAGACAGAATAAAACGCACGGTGTTGGGTCGTTTGTTCATAAACGCGGGG
TTCGGTCCCAGGGCTGGCACTCTGTCGATACCCCACCGAGACCCCATTGGGGCCAATACGCCCGCGTTTC
TTCCTTTTCCCCACCCCACCCCCCAAGTTCGGGTGAAGGCCCAGGGCTCGCAGCCAACGTCGGGGCGGCA
GGCCCTGCCATAGCCTCAGGTTACTCATATATACTTTAGATTGATTTAAAACTTCATTTTTAATTTAAAA
GGATCTAGGTGAAGATCCTTTTTGATAATCTCATGACCAAAATCCCTTAACGTGAGTTTTCGTTCCACTG
AGCGTCAGACCCCGTAGAAAAGATCAAAGGATCTTCTTGAGATCCTTTTTTTCTGCGCGTAATCTGCTGC
TTGCAAACAAAAAAACCACCGCTACCAGCGGTGGTTTGTTTGCCGGATCAAGAGCTACCAACTCTTTTTC
CGAAGGTAACTGGCTTCAGCAGAGCGCAGATACCAAATACTGTTCTTCTAGTGTAGCCGTAGTTAGGCCA
CCACTTCAAGAACTCTGTAGCACCGCCTACATACCTCGCTCTGCTAATCCTGTTACCAGTGGCTGCTGCC
AGTGGCGATAAGTCGTGTCTTACCGGGTTGGACTCAAGACGATAGTTACCGGATAAGGCGCAGCGGTCGG
GCTGAACGGGGGGTTCGTGCACACAGCCCAGCTTGGAGCGAACGACCTACACCGAACTGAGATACCTACA
GCGTGAGCTATGAGAAAGCGCCACGCTTCCCGAAGGGAGAAAGGCGGACAGGTATCCGGTAAGCGGCAGG
GTCGGAACAGGAGAGCGCACGAGGGAGCTTCCAGGGGGAAACGCCTGGTATCTTTATAGTCCTGTCGGGT
TTCGCCACCTCTGACTTGAGCGTCGATTTTTGTGATGCTCGTCAGGGGGGCGGAGCCTATGGAAAAACGC
CAGCAACGCGGCCTTTTTACGGTTCCTGGCCTTTTGCTGGCCTTTTGCTCACATGTTCTTTCCTGCGTTA
TCCCCTGATTCTGTGGATAACCGTATTACCGCCATGCAT
